>Addgene plasmid #19825 | pCAG-RFP-miR-Scrint | addgene partial sequence | sequence record 25593 | DsRed1-C 5'-AGCTGGACATCACCTCCCACAACG-3'
ANACATCGNGGACAGTCGAGCGCACCGAGGGCCGCCACCACCTGTTCCTGTAATTAATTAACAGGTAAGT
GCGATCGCTAATGCGGGAAAGCTCTTATTCGGGTGAGATGGGCTGGGGCACCATCTGGGGACCCTGACGT
GAAGTTTGTCACTGACTGGAGAACTCGGTTTGTCGTCTGTTGCGGGGGCGGCAGTTATGGCGGTGCCGTT
GGGCAGTGCACCCGTACCTTTGGGAGCGCGCGCCCTCGTCGTGTCGTGACGTCACCCGTTCTGTTGGTAC
CTGCTGTTGACAGTGAGCGACGATGCTCTAATCGGTTCTATCAAGTGAAGCCACAGATGTTGATAGAACC
TTAGAGCATCGCTGCCTACTGCCTCGGACTTCAAGGGGAATTCAGGGTGGGGCCACCTGCCGGTAGGTGT
GCGGTAGGCTTTTCTCCGTCGCAGGACGCAGGGTTCGGGCCTAGGGTAGGCTCTCCTGAATCGACAGGCG
CCGGACCTCTGGCGGCCGCAACAACGCGTTCCTGACCATTCATCCTCTTTCTTTTTCCTGCAGGCTTGTG
GAAGAAATGGGACCCTGCTGCTGCTGGAGACGGCCACTGCTCCCTGAGTGTCCCGTCCCTGGGGCTCCTG
CTTCCCCATCCCGGAGTTCTCCTGCTCCCCACCTCCTNGTNNTCTTGCCNGGCCTCCNGCCCGAGTCGTC
TCCCGATCCAAAAAGGCNGCAGGANTTNANNNNTNCCCNCNCCCNNCNCGGTGNTNTCTGGGGACTGANC
CNNAANCTAAAAANCTGCCCTTGGNTNTCTTNGAAATCNCAACNCAANC
