[The description below was written by a language model from this plasmid's Addgene catalogue record.]
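Description:
pCAG-RFP-miR-Scrint is a mammalian expression and RNAi plasmid built on the pCAG-RFP-int backbone (about 6.3 kb without insert). It is propagated in E. coli as a high-copy plasmid under ampicillin selection. The record does not list the origin of replication or any mammalian selection marker, and no feature table is provided, so the layout can only be inferred from the catalogue fields and the construct name.

The payload is a roughly 400 bp scrambled miRNA cassette (miR-Scr), cloned between AsiSI and MluI sites that both remain intact, so the hairpin cassette can be excised or exchanged. The names of the plasmid and its backbone suggest that a CAG promoter, a strong composite enhancer/promoter widely used for high-level expression in mammalian cells, drives a red fluorescent protein. They also suggest that the miRNA is placed in an intron ("int") of the same transcription unit, although the record does not explicitly confirm these details. In such a design a single Pol II transcript yields both the fluorescent reporter and the processed miRNA, so red fluorescence marks the cells that express the hairpin.

The associated publication concerns a construct with fluorescent indicators for conditional expression of miRNA. However, this record does not mention any recombinase sites or other conditional elements in this particular plasmid. Because the hairpin is scrambled, the plasmid most plausibly serves as a non-targeting negative control alongside gene-specific miRNA versions of the same vector. It would allow nonspecific effects of miRNA expression and of the vector itself to be distinguished from genuine knockdown.
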