Addgene plasmid #19825: pCAG-RFP-miR-Scrint
Depositing lab: Zuoshang Xu. Depositing organization: University of Massachusetts, Worcester. Publication: A construct with fluorescent indicators for conditional expression of miRNA. Qiu L, Wang H, Xia X, Zhou H, Xu Z. BMC Biotechnol. 2008 Oct 7;8:77. doi: 10.1186/1472-6750-8-77. PubMed 18840295.
Backbone
  Vector backbone: pCAG-RFP-int
  Backbone size w/o insert (bp): 6300
  Vector type: Mammalian Expression, RNAi
Growth in bacteria
  Bacterial resistance: Ampicillin, 100 μg/mL
  Growth temperature: 37°C
  Growth strain: DH5alpha
  Copy number: High Copy
Gene/Insert
  Gene/Insert name: Scrambled miRNA
  Insert size (bp): 400
  Cloning method: Restriction Enzyme; 5′ cloning site AsiSI (not destroyed); 3′ cloning site MluI (not destroyed)
  Sequencing primers: 5′ GCTGGACATCACCTCCCACAACG; 3′ ACAGGAGGTGGGGAGCAGGAGA
Terms and licenses: Academic/Nonprofit Terms; Industry Terms: Not Available to Industry
Depositor comments: miR-Scr sequence: GGTACCTGCTGTTGACAGTGAGCGACGATGCTCTAATCGGTTCTATCAAGTGAAGCCACAGATGTTGATAGAACCTTAGAGCATCGCTGCCTACTGCCTCGGACTTCAAGGGGAATTC
How to cite: pCAG-RFP-miR-Scrint was a gift from Zuoshang Xu (Addgene plasmid # 19825 ; http://n2t.net/addgene:19825 ; RRID:Addgene_19825)
